Addgene plasmid #165044: cpGFP-Adhiron_flex
Purpose: Flexible linker control for POLArISact expression in mammalian cells
Depositing lab: Sumio Terada. Depositing organization: Institute of Science Tokyo. Publication: POLArIS, a versatile probe for molecular orientation, revealed actin filaments associated with microtubule asters in early embryos. Sugizaki A, Sato K, Chiba K, Saito K, Kawagishi M, Tomabechi Y, Mehta SB, Ishii H, Sakai N, Shirouzu M, Tani T, Terada S. Proc Natl Acad Sci U S A. 2021 Mar 16;118(11). pii: 2019071118. doi: 10.1073/pnas.2019071118. PubMed 33674463.
Backbone
  Vector backbone: modified pcDNA3
  Backbone manufacturer: Zhao et. al. DOI: 10.1126/science.1208592
  Vector type: Mammalian Expression
Growth in bacteria
  Bacterial resistance: Ampicillin, 100 μg/mL
  Growth temperature: 37°C
  Growth strain: DH5alpha
  Copy number: High Copy
Gene/Insert
  Gene/Insert name: cpGFP-Adhiron (connected with a flexible linker)
  Species: Synthetic
  Promoter: CMV
  Tag / fusion protein: HA (C terminal on insert)
  Cloning method: Restriction Enzyme; 5′ cloning site HindIII (additional HindIII site in insert) (not destroyed); 3′ cloning site NotI (not destroyed)
  Sequencing primers: 5′ CMV; 3′ BGH
Terms and licenses: Academic/Nonprofit Terms; Industry Terms: Not Available to Industry
Depositor comments: Please visit https://www.biorxiv.org/content/10.1101/2020.06.20.116178v2 full for bioRxiv preprint.
How to cite: cpGFP-Adhiron_flex was a gift from Sumio Terada (Addgene plasmid # 165044 ; http://n2t.net/addgene:165044 ; RRID:Addgene_165044)
