[The description below was written by a language model from this plasmid's Addgene catalogue record and pLannotate feature annotations shown in this document.]
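Description:
cpGFP-Adhiron_flex is a mammalian expression plasmid built on a modified pcDNA3 backbone, about 4.3 kb in the sequenced record. It is propagated in E. coli through a high-copy ColE1/pUC-type origin and selected with ampicillin via the β-lactamase gene and its native promoter. The backbone appears trimmed relative to standard pcDNA3. Only a short fragment of the SV40 promoter is annotated downstream of the polyadenylation signal, and no mammalian selection marker or f1 origin is detected, which suggests the plasmid is suited mainly to transient expression.

The payload is a synthetic fusion protein driven by the CMV immediate-early enhancer and promoter and terminated by the bovine growth hormone poly(A) signal. T7 and SP6 promoters flank the insert as in the parental vector. The open reading frame begins with a circularly permuted GFP, which the automated annotation matches to superfolder GFP. After an unannotated interval consistent with the flexible linker named in the record, it continues into an Adhiron, a small plant cystatin-derived binding scaffold, which explains the annotation hit to a cowpea cysteine proteinase inhibitor. A C-terminal HA epitope, annotated as a fragment of a 3xHA tag, allows immunodetection. The short HIV-1 LTR hit next to the CMV promoter is probably an incidental match from the annotation software.

The plasmid serves as a control for POLArISact, a probe for reporting the molecular orientation of actin filaments. The probe's name and the associated work imply that it depends on holding the fluorophore in a fixed orientation relative to its target. Joining cpGFP and the Adhiron with a flexible linker presumably lets the fluorophore move freely, giving a comparison construct that should not report orientation.
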