Features (pLannotate 1.2.2; 14 found; start..end, strand, type, name):
    137..516     +  enhancer       CMV enhancer: human cytomegalovirus immediate early enhancer
    517..720     +  promoter       CMV promoter: human cytomegalovirus (CMV) immediate early promoter
    716..749     +  LTR            5' LTR (truncated) (fragment): truncated 5' long terminal repeat (LTR) from HIV-1
    765..783     +  promoter       T7 promoter: promoter for bacteriophage T7 RNA polymerase
    806..1492    +  CDS            Superfolder GFP: Superfolder GFP is a basic (constitutively fluorescent) green fluorescent protein published in 2005, derived from Aequorea victoria. It is reported to be a very rapidly-maturing weak dimer.
   1604..1906    +  CDS            CYTI_VIGUN: Experimental evidence at protein level: Swiss-Prot protein existence level 1. From Vigna unguiculata (Cowpea).
   1934..1960    +  CDS            3xHA (fragment): three tandem HA epitope tags
   2007..2025    -  promoter       SP6 promoter: promoter for bacteriophage SP6 RNA polymerase
   2051..2275    +  polyA_signal   bGH poly(A) signal: bovine growth hormone polyadenylation signal
   2279..2300    +  promoter       SV40 promoter (fragment): SV40 enhancer and early promoter
   2476..3064    -  rep_origin     ori: high-copy-number ColE1/pMB1/pBR322/pUC origin of replication
   3235..4095    -  CDS            AmpR: β-lactamase; bla; confers resistance to ampicillin, carbenicillin, and related antibiotics
   4096..4200    -  promoter       AmpR promoter: bla
   4259..4311    -  misc_feature   bom (fragment): basis of mobility region from pBR322
>Addgene plasmid #165044 | cpGFP-Adhiron_flex | addgene full sequence | sequence record 326987 | Addgene NGS Result
TTGGAGGTCGCTGAGTAGTGCGCGAGCAAAATTTAAGCTACAACAAGGCAAGGCTTGACCGACAATTGCA
TGAAGAATCTGCTTAGGGTTAGGCGTTTTGCGCTGCTTCGCGATGTACGGGCCAGATATACGCGTTGACA
TTGATTATTGACTAGTTATTAATAGTAATCAATTACGGGGTCATTAGTTCATAGCCCATATATGGAGTTC
CGCGTTACATAACTTACGGTAAATGGCCCGCCTGGCTGACCGCCCAACGACCCCCGCCCATTGACGTCAA
TAATGACGTATGTTCCCATAGTAACGCCAATAGGGACTTTCCATTGACGTCAATGGGTGGAGTATTTACG
GTAAACTGCCCACTTGGCAGTACATCAAGTGTATCATATGCCAAGTACGCCCCCTATTGACGTCAATGAC
GGTAAATGGCCCGCCTGGCATTATGCCCAGTACATGACCTTATGGGACTTTCCTACTTGGCAGTACATCT
ACGTATTAGTCATCGCTATTACCATGGTGATGCGGTTTTGGCAGTACATCAATGGGCGTGGATAGCGGTT
TGACTCACGGGGATTTCCAAGTCTCCACCCCATTGACGTCAATGGGAGTTTGTTTTGGCACCAAAATCAA
CGGGACTTTCCAAAATGTCGTAACAACTCCGCCCCATTGACGCAAATGGGCGGTAGGCGTGTACGGTGGG
AGGTCTATATAAGCAGAGCTCTCTGGCTAACTAGAGAACCCACTGCTTACTGGCTTATCGAAATTAATAC
GACTCACTATAGGGAGACCCAAGCTTGCCACCATGGGAGTCGTACCAATACTTGTGGAGTTGGACGGAGA
TGTGAACGGACACAAATTTTCAGTCCGCGGGGAGGGGGAAGGGGATGCTACTATTGGCAAGCTGACGCTC
AAATTCATCTGTACCACCGGAAAACTCCCTGTACCCTGGCCCACACTGGTGACAACTCTGACTTACGGCG
TGCAATGTTTTAGCCGATACCCAGACCACATGAAGAGGCACGACTTTTTCAAAAGCGCAATGCCTGAAGG
ATACGTACAGGAAAGGACCATTTCTTTTAAAGACGACGGGAAGTACAAAACCCGGGCAGTGGTGAAGTTT
GAGGGCGATACCCTCGTCAATAGGATCGAATTGAAGGGAACTGACTTCAAAGAAGATGGCAACATCCTGG
GTCACAAGCTTGAGTATAACTTTAACTCCCACAACGTGTATATTACAGCCGACAAACAGAAGAATGGAAT
TAAGGCTAACTTCACTGTCAGACACAATGTCGAAGATGGCTCCGTGCAGCTCGCCGATCACTATCAACAG
AATACTCCTATCGGGGACGGCCCAGTCCTGCTGCCCGACAACCACTACCTGAGTACCCAGACTGTTCTGA
GCAAAGATCCGAACGAGAAGCGCGACCACATGGTGCTGCATGAGTATGTCAACGCTGCAGGAATTACCCT
CGGCATGGACGAGCTGTACAAGGGCGGTGGATCCTCCAAAGGAGAAGAGCTGTTCACTGAAGCGGCTGCA
AAGGGAGGATCCGGAGGCAGCGCCGGTTCAGCAGCCGGTTCTGGCGGTGCCACCATGGCTACCGGTGTTC
GCGCAGTTCCGGGTAACGAAAACTCCCTGGAAATCGAAGAACTGGCTCGGTTCGCTGTTGACGAACACAA
CAAAAAAGAAAACGCTCTTCTAGAATTCGTTCGCGTTGTTAAAGCTAAAGAACAGAGCAGCGTGCCCCAC
TGGTGGTGGACCACCATGTACTACCTGACCCTGGAAGCTAAAGACGGTGGTAAAAAGAAACTGTACGAAG
CTAAAGTTTGGGTTAAACGCGACCCCAACATGATCTTCAAGATCAACTTCAAAGAACTGCAGGAGTTCAA
ACCGGTTGGTGACGCTGGCGGAAGCGGTGGAGGCAGTGGCGGTTACCCATACGATGTTCCAGATTACGCT
AGCTGACACACTGCGGCCGCTCGAGCATGCATCTAGAGGGCCCTATTCTATAGTGTCACCTAAATGCTAG
AGCTCGCTGATCAGCCTCGACTGTGCCTTCTAGTTGCCAGCCATCTGTTGTTTGCCCCTCCCCCGTGCCT
TCCTTGACCCTGGAAGGTGCCACTCCCACTGTCCTTTCCTAATAAAATGAGGAAATTGCATCGCATTGTC
TGAGTAGGTGTCATTCTATTCTGGGGGGTGGGGTGGGGCAGGACAGCAAGGGGGAGGATTGGGAAGACAA
TAGCAGGCATGCTGGGGATGCGGTGGGCTCTATGGCTTCTGAGGCGGAAAGAACCAGCTGGGGCTCTAGT
CCGGAACTCGCTGCGCTCGGTCGTTCGGCTGCGGCGAGCGGTATCAGCTCACTCAAAGGCGGTAATACGG
TTATCCACAGAATCAGGGGATAACGCAGGAAAGAACATGTGAGCAAAAGGCCAGCAAAAGGCCAGGAACC
GTAAAAAGGCCGCGTTGCTGGCGTTTTTCCATAGGCTCCGCCCCCCTGACGAGCATCACAAAAATCGACG
CTCAAGTCAGAGGTGGCGAAACCCGACAGGACTATAAAGATACCAGGCGTTTCCCCCTGGAAGCTCCCTC
GTGCGCTCTCCTGTTCCGACCCTGCCGCTTACCGGATACCTGTCCGCCTTTCTCCCTTCGGGAAGCGTGG
CGCTTTCTCATAGCTCACGCTGTAGGTATCTCAGTTCGGTGTAGGTCGTTCGCTCCAAGCTGGGCTGTGT
GCACGAACCCCCCGTTCAGCCCGACCGCTGCGCCTTATCCGGTAACTATCGTCTTGAGTCCAACCCGGTA
AGACACGACTTATCGCCACTGGCAGCAGCCACTGGTAACAGGATTAGCAGAGCGAGGTATGTAGGCGGTG
CTACAGAGTTCTTGAAGTGGTGGCCTAACTACGGCTACACTAGAAGAACAGTATTTGGTATCTGCGCTCT
GCTGAAGCCAGTTACCTTCGGAAAAAGAGTTGGTAGCTCTTGATCCGGCAAACAAACCACCGCTGGTAGC
GGTGGTTTTTTTGTTTGCAAGCAGCAGATTACGCGCAGAAAAAAAGGATCTCAAGAAGATCCTTTGATCT
TTTCTACGGGGTCTGACGCTCAGTGGAACGAAAACTCACGTTAAGGGATTTTGGTCATGAGATTATCAAA
AAGGATCTTCACCTAGATCCTTTTAAATTAAAAATGAAGTTTTAAATCAATCTAAAGTATATATGAGTAA
ACTTGGTCTGACAGTTACCAATGCTTAATCAGTGAGGCACCTATCTCAGCGATCTGTCTATTTCGTTCAT
CCATAGTTGCCTGACTCCCCGTCGTGTAGATAACTACGATACGGGAGGGCTTACCATCTGGCCCCAGTGC
TGCAATGATACCGCGAGACCCACGCTCACCGGCTCCAGATTTATCAGCAATAAACCAGCCAGCCGGAAGG
GCCGAGCGCAGAAGTGGTCCTGCAACTTTATCCGCCTCCATCCAGTCTATTAATTGTTGCCGGGAAGCTA
GAGTAAGTAGTTCGCCAGTTAATAGTTTGCGCAACGTTGTTGCCATTGCTACAGGCATCGTGGTGTCACG
CTCGTCGTTTGGTATGGCTTCATTCAGCTCCGGTTCCCAACGATCAAGGCGAGTTACATGATCCCCCATG
TTGTGCAAAAAAGCGGTTAGCTCCTTCGGTCCTCCGATCGTTGTCAGAAGTAAGTTGGCCGCAGTGTTAT
CACTCATGGTTATGGCAGCACTGCATAATTCTCTTACTGTCATGCCATCCGTAAGATGCTTTTCTGTGAC
TGGTGAGTACTCAACCAAGTCATTCTGAGAATAGTGTATGCGGCGACCGAGTTGCTCTTGCCCGGCGTCA
ATACGGGATAATACCGCGCCACATAGCAGAACTTTAAAAGTGCTCATCATTGGAAAACGTTCTTCGGGGC
GAAAACTCTCAAGGATCTTACCGCTGTTGAGATCCAGTTCGATGTAACCCACTCGTGCACCCAACTGATC
TTCAGCATCTTTTACTTTCACCAGCGTTTCTGGGTGAGCAAAAACAGGAAGGCAAAATGCCGCAAAAAAG
GGAATAAGGGCGACACGGAAATGTTGAATACTCATACTCTTCCTTTTTCAATATTATTGAAGCATTTATC
AGGGTTATTGTCTCATGAGCGGATACATATTTGAATGTATTTAGAAAAATAAACAAATAGGGGTTCCGCG
CACATTTCCCCGAAAAGTGCCACCTGACGTCGACGGATCGGGAGATCTCCCGATCCCCTATGGTGCACTC
TCAGTACAATCTGCTCTGATGCCGCATAGTTAAGCCAGTATCTGCTCCCTGCTTGTGTG
